Addgene plasmid #36720: TAL2285
Depositing lab: Keith Joung. Depositing organization: Massachusetts General Hospital. Publication: FLASH assembly of TALENs for high-throughput genome editing. Reyon D, Tsai SQ, Khayter C, Foden JA, Sander JD, Joung JK. Nat Biotechnol. 2012 Apr 8. doi: 10.1038/nbt.2170. PubMed 22484455.
Backbone
  Vector backbone: JDS74
  Backbone manufacturer: Joung lab (Addgene Plasmid # 32288)
  Backbone size w/o insert (bp): 6447
  Vector type: Mammalian, T7 for in vitro mRNA synthesis
Growth in bacteria
  Bacterial resistance: Ampicillin, 100 μg/mL
  Growth temperature: 37°C
  Growth strain: XL1 Blue
  Copy number: High Copy
Gene/Insert
  Gene/Insert name: NCOR2-TALEN_Right (alt name: NCOR2)
  Species: H. sapiens (human)
  Insert size (bp): 1436
  Entrez Gene: Ncor2 (a.k.a. N-CoR, SMRT, SMRTe)
  Promoter: CMV
  Tag / fusion protein: 3X Flag (N terminal on backbone); WT FOKI (C terminal on backbone)
  Cloning method: Restriction Enzyme; 5′ cloning site BsmBI (destroyed during cloning); 3′ cloning site BsmBI (destroyed during cloning)
  Sequencing primers: 5′ CMV-F; 3′ BGH-rev
Terms and licenses: Academic/Nonprofit Terms; Industry Terms: Not Available to Industry
Depositor comments: Target binding site: TGGGTAGGAAAGGCTG It is strongly recommended that users perform a diagnostic digest to verify this plasmid prior to use. For example, a double digest of the plasmid with BamHI and KpnI should result in two bands at 2.2kb and 5.9kb.
How to cite: TAL2285 was a gift from Keith Joung (Addgene plasmid # 36720 ; http://n2t.net/addgene:36720 ; RRID:Addgene_36720)
