[The description below was written by a language model from this plasmid's Addgene catalogue record.]
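Description:
TAL2285 is a mammalian expression plasmid encoding the right-hand monomer of a TALEN pair directed against the human NCOR2 gene (also known as SMRT). It is built on the JDS74 TALEN expression backbone (about 6.4 kb without insert), which is maintained at high copy in E. coli under ampicillin selection. The roughly 1.4 kb insert is an array of TAL effector repeats, produced by the FLASH assembly method, that specifies recognition of a defined site within NCOR2. It was cloned through BsmBI sites that were destroyed in the process, as is typical of type IIS seamless cloning, which places the repeat array in frame with the flanking coding sequences supplied by the backbone.

Those backbone sequences add an N-terminal 3X FLAG tag, useful for detecting the protein, and a C-terminal wild-type FokI nuclease domain. Expression in mammalian cells is driven by the CMV promoter, and the vector type also lists a T7 promoter, which allows in vitro transcription of TALEN mRNA. The use of a BGH reverse sequencing primer suggests a BGH polyadenylation region downstream of the coding sequence, although the record does not list this explicitly. Because FokI cleaves DNA only as a dimer, this construct is intended to be used with a matching left-hand NCOR2 TALEN plasmid. The two monomers bind adjacent half-sites so that the nuclease domains dimerise across the spacer and create a double-strand break, enabling targeted mutagenesis or editing of the endogenous NCOR2 locus in human cells. No feature table was supplied, so details of other backbone elements are not documented here.
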