>Addgene plasmid #36720 | TAL2285 | depositor partial sequence | sequence record 45913 | TAL2285 sequence 1436 bps
GAACCTGACCCCAGACCAGGTAGTCGCAATCGCGAACAATAATGGGGGAAAGCAAGCCCTGGAAACCGTG
CAAAGGTTGTTGCCGGTCCTTTGTCAAGACCACGGCCTTACACCGGAGCAAGTCGTGGCCATTGCAAATA
ATAACGGTGGCAAACAGGCTCTTGAGACGGTTCAGAGACTTCTCCCAGTTCTCTGTCAAGCCCACGGGCT
GACTCCCGATCAAGTTGTAGCGATTGCGAATAACAATGGAGGGAAACAAGCATTGGAGACTGTCCAACGG
CTCCTTCCCGTGTTGTGTCAAGCCCACGGTTTGACGCCTGCACAAGTGGTCGCCATCGCCTCGAATGGCG
GCGGTAAGCAGGCGCTGGAAACAGTACAGCGCCTGCTGCCTGTACTGTGCCAGGATCATGGACTGACCCC
AGACCAGGTAGTCGCAATCGCGTCGAACATTGGGGGAAAGCAAGCCCTGGAAACCGTGCAAAGGTTGTTG
CCGGTCCTTTGTCAAGACCACGGCCTTACACCGGAGCAAGTCGTGGCCATTGCAAATAATAACGGTGGCA
AACAGGCTCTTGAGACGGTTCAGAGACTTCTCCCAGTTCTCTGTCAAGCCCACGGGCTGACTCCCGATCA
AGTTGTAGCGATTGCGAATAACAATGGAGGGAAACAAGCATTGGAGACTGTCCAACGGCTCCTTCCCGTG
TTGTGTCAAGCCCACGGTTTGACGCCTGCACAAGTGGTCGCCATCGCCTCCAATATTGGCGGTAAGCAGG
CGCTGGAAACAGTACAGCGCCTGCTGCCTGTACTGTGCCAGGATCATGGACTGACCCCAGACCAGGTAGT
CGCAATCGCGTCGAACATTGGGGGAAAGCAAGCCCTGGAAACCGTGCAAAGGTTGTTGCCGGTCCTTTGT
CAAGACCACGGCCTTACACCGGAGCAAGTCGTGGCCATTGCAAGCAACATCGGTGGCAAACAGGCTCTTG
AGACGGTTCAGAGACTTCTCCCAGTTCTCTGTCAAGCCCACGGGCTGACTCCCGATCAAGTTGTAGCGAT
TGCGAATAACAATGGAGGGAAACAAGCATTGGAGACTGTCCAACGGCTCCTTCCCGTGTTGTGTCAAGCC
CACGGTTTGACGCCTGCACAAGTGGTCGCCATCGCCAACAACAACGGCGGTAAGCAGGCGCTGGAAACAG
TACAGCGCCTGCTGCCTGTACTGTGCCAGGATCATGGACTGACCCCAGACCAGGTAGTCGCAATCGCGTC
ACATGACGGGGGAAAGCAAGCCCTGGAAACCGTGCAAAGGTTGTTGCCGGTCCTTTGTCAAGACCACGGC
CTTACACCGGAGCAAGTCGTGGCCATTGCAAGCAATGGGGGTGGCAAACAGGCTCTTGAGACGGTTCAGA
GACTTCTCCCAGTTCTCTGTCAAGCCCACGGGCTGA
