>Addgene plasmid #36720 | TAL2285 | addgene partial sequence | sequence record 47196 | CMV-F 5'-CGCAAATGGGCGGTAGGCGTG-3'
ACTAGAGAACCCACTGCTTACTGGCTTATCGAAATTAATACGACTCACTATAGGGAGACCCAAGCTGGCT
AGCACCATGGACTACAAAGACCATGACGGTGATTATAAAGATCATGACATCGATTACAAGGATGACGATG
ACAAGATGGCCCCCAAGAAGAAGAGGAAGGTGGGCATTCACCGCGGGGTACCTATGGTGGACTTGAGGAC
ACTCGGTTATTCGCAACAGCAACAGGAGAAAATCAAGCCTAAGGTCAGGAGCACCGTCGCGCAACACCAC
GAGGCGCTTGTGGGGCATGGCTTCACTCATGCGCATATTGTCGCGCTTTCACAGCACCCTGCGGCGCTTG
GGACGGTGGCTGTCAAATACCAAGATATGATTGCGGCCCTGCCCGAAGCCACGCACGAGGCAATTGTAGG
GGTCGGTAAACAGTGGTCGGGAGCGCGAGCACTTGAGGCGCTGCTGACTGTGGCGGGTGAGCTTAGGGGG
CCTCCGCTCCAGCTCGACACCGGGCAGCTGCTGAAGATCGCGAAGAGAGGGGGAGTAACAGCGGTAGAGG
CAGTGCACGCCTGGCGCAATGCGCTCACCGGGGCCCCCTTGAACCTGACCCCAGACCAGGTAGTCGCAAT
CGCGAACAATAATGGGGGAAAGCAAGCCCTGGAAACCGTGCAAAGGTTGTTGCCGGTCCTTTGTCAAGAC
CACGGCCTTACACCGGAGCAAGTCGTGGCCATTGCAAATAATAACGGTGGCAAACAGGCTCTTGAGACGG
TTCAGAGACTTCTCCCAGTTCTCTGTCAAGCCCACGGGCTGACTCCCGATCAAGTTGTAGCGATTGCGAA
TAACAATGGAGGGAAACAAGCATTGGAGACTGTCCAACGGCTC
